>Addgene plasmid #200047 | pTHY_P0029_T2c_BCD_23K | addgene full sequence | sequence record 396628 | Addgene NGS Result
ACAGGGCTATAAGGTAGATCCGGGTCGACAGATATAATTAGCCAAAAATTTCTGTAATAAATATCACTAG
CTCAGATTCAGTAGACCGCTGTTGGATAGGTCTCTGGAGAGCTGTCACCGGATGTGCTTTCCGGTCTGAT
GAGTCCGTGAGGACGAAACAGCCTCTACAAATAATTTTGTTTAAGGGCCCAAGTTCACTTAAAAAGGAGA
TCAACAATGAAAGCAATTTTCGTACTGAAACATCTTAATCATGCGGAGGCAGCTTAAATATGAGAGACCA
TCGTGCATGATCTACGTGCGTCACATGCAGTACCTGAATTGACTCTCTTCCGGGGATCAAATGTAGCACC
TGAAGTCACCCTCGGTACCAAATTCCAGAAAAGAGGCCTCCCGAAAGGGGGGCCTTTTTTCGTTTTGGTC
CGTTACTGGAACGTTGTGAGGTACACGGAAGCTGTGGTATGGCTGTGCAGGTCGTAAATCACTGCATAAT
TCGTGTCGCTCAAGGCGCATATTTTTCTAAATACATTCAAATATGTATCCGCTCATGAGACAATAACCCT
GATAAATGCTTCAATAATATTGAAAAAGGAAGAGTATGAGTATTCAACATTTCCGTGTCGCCCTTATTCC
CTTTTTTGCGGCATTTTGCCTTCCTGTTTTTGCTCACCCAGAAACGCTGGTGAAAGTAAAAGATGCTGAA
GATCAGTTGGGTGCACGAGTGGGTTACATCGAACTGGATCTCAACAGCGGTAAGATCCTTGAGAGTTTTC
GCCCCGAAGAACGTTTTCCAATGATGAGCACTTTTAAAGTTCTGCTATGTGGCGCGGTATTATCCCGTGT
TGACGCCGGGCAAGAGCAACTCGGTCGCCGCATACACTATTCTCAGAATGACTTGGTTGAGTACTCACCA
GTCACAGAAAAGCATCTTACGGATGGCATGACAGTAAGAGAATTATGCAGTGCTGCCATAACCATGAGTG
ATAACACTGCGGCCAACTTACTTCTGACAACGATCGGAGGACCGAAGGAGCTAACCGCTTTTTTGCACAA
CATGGGGGATCATGTAACTCGCCTTGATCGTTGGGAACCGGAGCTGAATGAAGCCATACCAAACGACGAG
CGTGACACCACGATGCCTGCAGCAATGGCAACAACGTTGCGCAAACTATTAACTGGCGAACTACTTACTC
TAGCTTCCCGGCAACAATTAATAGACTGGATGGAGGCGGATAAAGTTGCAGGACCACTTCTGCGCTCGGC
CCTTCCGGCTGGCTGGTTTATTGCTGATAAATCTGGAGCCGGTGAGCGTGGATCGCGCGGTATCATTGCA
GCACTGGGGCCAGATGGTAAGCCCTCCCGTATCGTAGTTATCTACACGACGGGGAGTCAGGCAACTATGG
ATGAACGAAATAGACAGATCGCTGAGATAGGTGCCTCACTGATTAAGCATTGGTAACTGTTAGACCAAGT
TTACTCATATATACTTTAGATTGATTTAAAACTTCATTTTTAATTTAAAAGGATCTAGGTGAAGATCCTT
TTTGATAATCTCATGACCAAAATCCCTTAACGTGAGTTTTCGTTCCACTGAGCGTCGAGTGGCTGTCGAC
CGGCGAAAAGTTCGATTACAGCTAGCTCAGTCCTAGGTACAATTACAGCCATCGTACGAGCCCGGAGAGC
TGTCACCGGATGTGCTTTCCGGTCTGATGAGTCCGTGAGGACGAAACAGCCTCTACAAATAATTTTGTTT
AAGGGCCCAAGTTCACTTAAAAAGGAGATCAACAATGAAAGCAATTTTCGTACTGAAACATCTTAATCAT
GCGGATTCTAGTTAAATATGATGCAGTTTAAGGTTTACACCTATAAAAGAGAGAGCCGTTATCGTCTGTT
TGTGGATGTACAGAGTGATATTATTGACACGCCCGGGCGACGGATGGTGATCCCCCTGGCCAGTGCACGT
CTGCTGTCAGATAAAGTCTCCCGTGAACTTTACCCGGTGGTGCATATCGGGGATGAAAGCTGGCGCATGA
TGACCACCGATATGGCCAGTGTGCCGGTGTCCGTTATCGGGGAAGAAGTGGCTGATCTCAGCCACCGCGA
AAATGACATCAAAAACGCCATTAACCTGATGTTCTGGGGAATATAAATCCGTTTTAGTTCGTCGGTCAGT
TTCACCTGATTTACGTAAAAACCCGCTTCGGCGGGTTTTTGCTTTTGGAGGGGCAGAAAGATGAATGACT
GTCGCTGTGTACGCGATAGATAAAAAAAAAGGTTTAGACAGTGCGAAAGCACTGTCTAAACCTTTTTTTT
CCTGCTCAGGCGCAACCGATCATGACCAAAATCCCTTAACGTGAGTTTTCGTTCCACTGAGCGTCAGACC
CCGTAGAAAAGATCAAAGGATCTTCTTGAGATCCTTTTTTTCTGCGCGTAATCTGCTGCTTGCAAACAAA
AAAACCACCGCTACCAGCGGTGGTTTGTTTGCCGGATCAAGAGCTACCAACTCTTTTTCCGAAGGTAACT
GGCTTCAGCAGAGCGCAGATACCAAATACTGTTCTTCTAGTGTAGCCGTAGTTAGGCCACCACTTCAAGA
ACTCTGTAGCACCGCCTACATACCTCGCTCTGCTAATCCTGTTACCAGTGGCTGCTGCCAGTGGCGATAA
GTCGTGTCTTACCGGGTTGGACTCAAGACGATAGTTACCGGATAAGGCGCAGCGGTCGGGCTGAACGGGG
GGTTCGTGCACACAGCCCAGCTTGGAGCGAACGACCTACACCGAACTGAGATACCTACAGCGTGAGCTAT
GAGAAAGCGCCACGCTTCCCGAAGGGAGAAAGGCGGACAGGTATCCGGTAAGCGGCAGGGTCGGAACAGG
AGAGCGCACGAGGGAGCTTCCAGGGGGAAACGCCTGGTATCTTTATAGTCCTGTCGGGTTTCGCCACCTC
TGACTTGAGCGTCGATTTTTGTGATGCTCGTCAGGGGGGCGGAGCCTATGGAAAAACGCCAGCAACGCGG
CCTTTTTACGGTTCCTGGCCTTTTGCTGGCCTTTTGCTCACATGTTCTTTCCTGCGTTATCCCCTGATTC
TGTGGATAACCGTATTACCGCCTTTGAGTGAGCTGATACCGCTCGCCGCAGCCGAACGACCGAGCGCAGC
GAGTCAGTGAGCCCCTGTTTCCCGACTGGAAAGCGGCGACTCCTGCATTAGGAAATTATAAACGCAGGTC
TTTTCGCCGGTGTATTTCTTGCAAAAAAAAACCCCGCCGAAGCGGGGTTTTTTTTTTT
Features (pLannotate 1.2.2; 9 found; start..end, strand, type, name):
    112..161     +  misc_RNA       sTRSV HHRz: hammerhead ribozyme from the tobacco ringspot virus satellite RNA (Khvorova et al., 2003)
    313..334     -  promoter       lacIq promoter (fragment): lacI (mutant); In the lacIq allele, a single base change in the promoter boosts expression of the lacI gene about 10-fold.
    447..503     -  CDS            yciV (fragment): RNAAM_ECOLI - Also known as trpH From Escherichia coli (strain K12).
    524..595     +  promoter       AmpR promoter: bla
    596..1453    +  CDS            bla: BLAT_ECOLX - Experimental evidence at protein level: Swiss-Prot protein existence level 1. TEM-type are the most prevalent beta-lactamases in enterobacteria; they hydrolyze the beta-lactam bond in susceptible beta-lactam antibiotics, thus conferring resistance to penicillins and cephalosporins. TEM-3 and TEM-4 are capable of hydrolyzing cefotaxime and ceftazidime. TEM-5 is capable of hydrolyzing ceftazidime. TEM-6 is capable of hydrolyzing ceftazidime and aztreonam. TEM-8/CAZ-2, TEM- 16/CAZ-7 and TEM-24/CAZ-6 are markedly active against ceftazidime. IRT- 4 shows resistance to beta-lactamase in
   1628..1649    +  promoter       J23119(SpeI) promoter (fragment): bacterial promoter (Registry of Standard Biological Parts BBa J23119) modified to end with an SpeI site
   1680..1729    +  misc_RNA       sTRSV HHRz: hammerhead ribozyme from the tobacco ringspot virus satellite RNA (Khvorova et al., 2003)
   1841..2143    +  CDS            ccdB: CCDB_ECOLI - Also known as G, letB, letD. Experimental evidence at protein level: Swiss-Prot protein existence level 1. Toxic component of a type II toxin-antitoxin (TA) system, functioning in plasmid maintainence. Responsible for the post- segregational killing (PSK) of plasmid-free cells, also referred to as a plasmid addiction system. Half-life of over 2 hours. Cell killing by CcdB is accompanied by filamentation, defects in chromosome and plasmid segregation, defects in cell division, formation of anucleate cells, decreased DNA synthesis and plasmid loss. Interferes with the activity of DN
   2406..2994    +  rep_origin     ori: high-copy-number ColE1/pMB1/pBR322/pUC origin of replication
