[The description below was written by a language model from this plasmid's Addgene catalogue record and pLannotate feature annotations shown in this document.]
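Description:
pTHY_P0029_T2c_BCD_23K is a 3,278 bp part plasmid from a hierarchical Golden Gate assembly toolkit for E. coli synthetic biology. It is built on a high-copy pUC backbone and selected with ampicillin through a TEM-1 beta-lactamase gene driven by its native promoter. The backbone also carries a ccdB toxin gene. In the feature table, ccdB lies downstream of a fragment matching the constitutive J23119 promoter and a tobacco ringspot virus satellite hammerhead ribozyme, which probably serves as an insulating 5' leader. Because CcdB poisons DNA gyrase, the plasmid can only be maintained in a ccdB-resistant strain such as DB3.1. In ordinary cloning hosts the toxin counterselects against any part plasmid carried over from an assembly reaction, so only the higher-order assemblies are recovered.

The payload is BCD 23K, a 167 bp synthetic bicistronic translational control element. Bicistronic designs place a short leader open reading frame with its own ribosome binding site upstream of a second ribosome binding site that is translationally coupled to the gene of interest. This arrangement is intended to make expression less dependent on the downstream coding sequence. The part was cloned through BsmBI sites that were destroyed in the process. It is flanked by BsaI sites that release it with GGAG and TATG overhangs, the latter supplying the start codon junction for a coding-sequence part. The annotation does not label the BCD itself, but a second copy of the hammerhead ribozyme near the start of the sequence probably lies within or next to the part region. Short matches to a lacIq promoter and to yciV are fragmentary hits of unclear significance. The plasmid supplies a defined-strength translation initiation element for modular construction of bacterial expression cassettes.
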