Addgene plasmid #200047: pTHY_P0029_T2c_BCD_23K
Purpose: Bicistronic RBS 23K Part
Depositing lab: Ross Thyer. Depositing organization: Rice University. Publication: Interrogating the Function of Bicistronic Translational Control Elements to Improve Consistency of Gene Expression. Jansen Z, Reilly SR, Lieber-Kotz M, Li AZ, Wei Q, Kulhanek DL, Gilmour AR, Thyer R. ACS Synth Biol. 2023 Jun 16;12(6):1608-1615. doi: 10.1021/acssynbio.3c00093. Epub 2023 May 30. PubMed 37253269.
Backbone
  Vector backbone: pUC
  Total vector size (bp): 3278
  Vector type: Synthetic Biology
Growth in bacteria
  Bacterial resistance: Ampicillin, 100 μg/mL
  Growth temperature: 37°C
  Growth strain: DB3.1
  Copy number: High Copy
Gene/Insert
  Gene/Insert name: BCD 23K
  Species: Synthetic
  Insert size (bp): 167
  Cloning method: Restriction Enzyme; 5′ cloning site BsmBI (destroyed during cloning); 3′ cloning site BsmBI (destroyed during cloning)
  Sequencing primers: 5′ acagggctataaggtagatccggg; 3′ ctcttttctggaatttggtaccgagggtgacttc
Terms and licenses: Academic/Nonprofit Terms; Industry Terms: Not Available to Industry
Depositor comments: This plasmid encodes a part for use in a heirarchical golden gate plasmid assembly system. The part insert is a bicistronic translational control element for regulating translation of protein-coding genes in E. coli. It is flanked by sites for the type IIS restriction enzyme BsaI and yields 5' and 3' overhangs of GGAG and TATG respectively. The backbone contains a pUC origin, a TEM-1 ampicillin resistance marker, and a ccdB marker such that the part plasmid does not carry through into higher order plasmid assemblies. The plasmid must be propagated in an E. coli strain which is resistant to ccdB. Please visit https://www.biorxiv.org/content/10.1101/2023.02.09.527918v1 for bioRxiv preprint.
How to cite: pTHY_P0029_T2c_BCD_23K was a gift from Ross Thyer (Addgene plasmid # 200047 ; http://n2t.net/addgene:200047 ; RRID:Addgene_200047)
