>Addgene plasmid #200047 | pTHY_P0029_T2c_BCD_23K | depositor partial sequence | sequence record 390179 | BCD 23K Part
GGAGAGCTGTCACCGGATGTGCTTTCCGGTCTGATGAGTCCGTGAGGACGAAACAGCCTCTACAAATAAT
TTTGTTTAAGGGCCCAAGTTCACTTAAAAAGGAGATCAACAATGAAAGCAATTTTCGTACTGAAACATCT
TAATCATGCGGAGGCAGCTTAAATATG
